>Addgene plasmid #37003 | pcDNA3-SypHluorin 1x (S1x) | depositor full sequence | sequence record 46353 | pcDNA3-SypHluorin 1x (S1x) sequence 7194 bps
GACGGATCGGGAGATCTCCCGATCCCCTATGGTCGACTCTCAGTACAATCTGCTCTGATGCCGCATAGTT
AAGCCAGTATCTGCTCCCTGCTTGTGTGTTGGAGGTCGCTGAGTAGTGCGCGAGCAAAATTTAAGCTACA
ACAAGGCAAGGCTTGACCGACAATTGCATGAAGAATCTGCTTAGGGTTAGGCGTTTTGCGCTGCTTCGCG
ATGTACGGGCCAGATATACGCGTTGACATTGATTATTGACTAGTTATTAATAGTAATCAATTACGGGGTC
ATTAGTTCATAGCCCATATATGGAGTTCCGCGTTACATAACTTACGGTAAATGGCCCGCCTGGCTGACCG
CCCAACGACCCCCGCCCATTGACGTCAATAATGACGTATGTTCCCATAGTAACGCCAATAGGGACTTTCC
ATTGACGTCAATGGGTGGACTATTTACGGTAAACTGCCCACTTGGCAGTACATCAAGTGTATCATATGCC
AAGTACGCCCCCTATTGACGTCAATGACGGTAAATGGCCCGCCTGGCATTATGCCCAGTACATGACCTTA
TGGGACTTTCCTACTTGGCAGTACATCTACGTATTAGTCATCGCTATTACCATGGTGATGCGGTTTTGGC
AGTACATCAATGGGCGTGGATAGCGGTTTGACTCACGGGGATTTCCAAGTCTCCACCCCATTGACGTCAA
TGGGAGTTTGTTTTGGCACCAAAATCAACGGGACTTTCCAAAATGTCGTAACAACTCCGCCCCATTGACG
CAAATGGGCGGTAGGCGTGTACGGTGGGAGGTCTATATAAGCAGAGCTCTCTGGCTAACTAGAGAACCCA
CTGCTTACTGGCTTATCGAAATTAATACGACTCACTATAGGGAGACCCAAGCTGGCTAGCGTTTAAACGG
GCCCTCTAGACTCGAGCTCAAGCTTGCCACCATGGACGTGGTGAATCAGCTGGTGGCTGGGGGTCAGTTC
CGGGTGGTCAAGGAGCCCCTTGGCTTCGTGAAGGTGCTGCAGTGGGTCTTTGCCATCTTCGCCTTTGCTA
CGTGCGGCAGCTACACCGGAGAGCTTCGGCTGAGCGTGGAGTGTGCCAACAAGACGGAGAGTGCCCTCAA
CATCGAAGTCGAATTTGAGTACCCATTCAGGCTGCACCAAGTGTACTTTGATGCACCCTCCTGCGTTAAA
GGGGGCACTACCAAGATCTTCCTAGTTGGTGACTACTCCTCCTCGGGTGAATTCTTTGTCACCGTGGCTG
TGTTTGCCTTCCTCTACTCCATGGGGGCCCTGGCCACCTACATCTTCCTGCAGAACAAGTACCGAGAGAA
CAACAAAGGGCCAATGATGGACTTCCTGGCCACAGCAGTGTTCGCTTTCATGTGGCTAGTTAGCTCATCC
GCCTGGGCCAAAGGCCTGTCCGATGTGAAGATGGCCACTGACCCAGAGAACATTATCAAGGAGATGCCTA
TGTGCCGCCAGACAGATCTAGCCACCATGGGAAGTAAAGGAGAAGAACTTTTCACTGGAGTTGTCCCAAT
TCTTGTTGAATTAGATGGTGATGTTAATGGGCACAAATTTTCTGTCAGTGGAGAGGGTGAAGGTGATGCA
ACATACGGAAAACTTACCCTTAAATTTATTTGCACTACTGGAAAACTACCTGTTCCATGGCCAACACTTG
TCACTACTTTCTCTTATGGTGTTCAATGCTTTTCAAGATACCCAGATCATATGAAACGGCATGACTTTTT
CAAGAGTGCCATGCCCGAAGGTTATGTACAGGAAAGAACTATATTTTTCAAAGATGACGGGAACTACAAG
ACACGTGCTGAAGTCAAGTTTGAAGGTGATACCCTTGTTAATAGAATCGAGTTAAAAGGTATTGATTTTA
AAGAAGATGGAAACATTCTTGGACACAAATTGGAATACAACTATAACGATCACCAGGTGTACATCATGGC
AGACAAACAAAAGAATGGAATCAAAGCTAACTTCAAAATTAGACACAACATTGAAGATGGAGGCGTTCAA
CTAGCAGACCATTATCAACAAAATACTCCAATTGGCGATGGGCCCGTCCTTTTACCAGACAACCATTACC
TGTTTACAACTTCTACTCTTTCGAAAGATCCCAACGAAAAGAGAGACCACATGGTCCTTCTTGAGTTTGT
AACAGCTGCTGGGATTACACATGGCATGGATGAACTATACAAAACCGGTGGAGCTCGAATCACATGCAAG
GAACTGAGGGACCCTGTGACTTCAGGACTCAACACCTCGGTGGTGTTTGGCTTCCTGAACCTGGTGCTCT
GGGTTGGCAACCTATGGTTCGTGTTCAAGGAGACAGGCTGGGCCGCCCCATTCATGCGCGCACCTCCAGG
CGCCCCAGAAAAGCAACCAGCTCCTGGCGATGCCTACGGCGATGCGGGCTATGGGCAGGGCCCCGGAGGC
TATGGGCCCCAGGACTCCTACGGGCCTCAGGGTGGTTATCAACCCGATTACGGGCAGCCAGCCAGCGGCG
GTGGCGGTGGCTACGGGCCTCAGGGCGACTATGGGCAGCAAGGCTACGGCCAACAGGGTGCGCCCACCTC
CTTCTCCAATCAGATGTCGGATCCGAAGCTTCGGTACCAAGCTGCCTACCCTTACGATGTGCCCGATTAC
GCCTGATAGCTTACGTAGAACAAAAACTCATCTCAGAAGAGGATCTGAATAGCGCCGTCGACCATCATCA
TCATCATCATTGAGTTTAAACGGTCTCCAGCTTAAGTTTAAACCGCTGATCAGCCTCGACTGTGCCTTCT
AGTTGCCAGCCATCTGTTGTTTGCCCCTCCCCCGTGCCTTCCTTGACCCTGGAAGGTGCCACTCCCACTG
TCCTTTCCTAATAAAATGAGGAAATTGCATCGCATTGTCTGAGTAGGTGTCATTCTATTCTGGGGGGTGG
GGTGGGGCAGGACAGCAAGGGGGAGGATTGGGAAGACAATAGCAGGCATGCTGGGGATGCGGTGGGCTCT
ATGGCTTCTGAGGCGGAAAGAACCAGCTGGGGCTCTAGGGGGTATCCCC
[124 nt withheld, positions 3060-3183]
C
[32 nt withheld, positions 3185-3216]
CA
[57 nt withheld, positions 3219-3275]
A
[49 nt withheld, positions 3277-3325]
CCTTTGACGTTGGAGTCCACGTTCTTT
[37 nt withheld, positions 3353-3389]
ACCCTATCTCGGTCTATTCTTTTGATTTATAAGGGATTTTGGGGATTTCGGCCTATTGGTTAAAAAATGA
GCTGATTTAACAAAAATTTAACGCGAATTAATTCTGTGGAATGTGTGTCAGTTAGGGTGTGGAAAGTCCC
CAGGCTCCCCAGGCAGGCAGAAGTATGCAAAGCATGCATCTCAATTAGTCAGCAACCAGGTGTGGAAAGT
CCCCAGGCTCCCCAGCAGGCAGAAGTATGCAAAGCATGCATCTCAATTAGTCAGCAACCATAGTCCCGCC
CCTAACTCCGCCCATCCCGCCCCTAACTCCGCCCAGTTCCGCCCATTCTCCGCCCCATGGCTGACTAATT
TTTTTTATTTATGCAGAGGCCGAGGCCGCCTCTGCCTCTGAGCTATTCCAGAAGTAGTGAGGAGGCTTTT
TTGGAGGCCTAGGCTTTTGCAAAAAGCTCCCGGGAGCTTGTATATCCATTTTCGGATCTGATCAAGAGAC
AGGATGAGGATCGTTTCGCATGATTGAACAAGATGGATTGCACGCAGGTTCTCCGGCCGCTTGGGTGGAG
AGGCTATTCGGCTATGACTGGGCACAACAGACAATCGGCTGCTCTGATGCCGCCGTGTTCCGGCTGTCAG
CGCAGGGGCGCCCGGTTCTTTTTGTCAAGACCGACCTGTCCGGTGCCCTGAATGAACTGCAGGACGAGGC
AGCGCGGCTATCGTGGCTGGCCACGACGGGCGTTCCTTGCGCAGCTGTGCTCGACGTTGTCACTGAAGCG
GGAAGGGACTGGCTGCTATTGGGCGAAGTGCCGGGGCAGGATCTCCTGTCATCTCACCTTGCTCCTGCCG
AGAAAGTATCCATCATGGCTGATGCAATGCGGCGGCTGCATACGCTTGATCCGGCTACCTGCCCATTCGA
CCACCAAGCGAAACATCGCATCGAGCGAGCACGTACTCGGATGGAAGCCGGTCTTGTCGATCAGGATGAT
CTGGACGAAGAGCATCAGGGGCTCGCGCCAGCCGAACTGTTCGCCAGGCTCAAGGCGCGCATGCCCGACG
GCGAGGATCTCGTCGTGACCCATGGCGATGCCTGCTTGCCGAATATCATGGTGGAAAATGGCCGCTTTTC
TGGATTCATCGACTGTGGCCGGCTGGGTGTGGCGGACCGCTATCAGGACATAGCGTTGGCTACCCGTGAT
ATTGCTGAAGAGCTTGGCGGCGAATGGGCTGACCGCTTCCTCGTGCTTTACGGTATCGCCGCTCCCGATT
CGCAGCGCATCGCCTTCTATCGCCTTCTTGACGAGTTCTTCTGAGCGGGACTCTGGGGTTCGAAATGACC
GACCAAGCGACGCCCAACCTGCCATCACGAGATTTCGATTCCACCGCCGCCTTCTATGAAAGGTTGGGCT
TCGGAATCGTTTTCCGGGACGCCGGCTGGATGATCCTCCAGCGCGGGGATCTCATGCTGGAGTTCTTCGC
CCACCCCAACTTGTTTATTGCAGCTTATAATGGTTACAAATAAAGCAATAGCATCACAAATTTCACAAAT
AAAGCATTTTTTTCACTGCATTCTAGTTGTGGTTTGTCCAAACTCATCAATGTATCTTATCATGTCTGTA
TACCGTCGACCTCTAGCTAGAGCTTGGCGTAATCATGGTCATAGCTGTTTCCTGTGTGAAATTGTTATCC
GCTCACAATTCCACACAACATACGAGCCGGAAGCATAAAGTGTAAAGCCTGGGGTGCCTAATGAGTGAGC
TAACTCACATTAATTGCGTTGCGCTCACTGCCCGCTTTCCAGTCGGGAAACCTGTCGTGCCAGCTGCATT
AATGAATCGGCCAACGCGCGGGGAGAGGCGGTTTGCGTATTGGGCGCTCTTCCGCTTCCTCGCTCACTGA
CTCGCTGCGCTCGGTCGTTCGGCTGCGGCGAGCGGTATCAGCTCACTCAAAGGCGGTAATACGGTTATCC
ACAGAATCAGGGGATAACGCAGGAAAGAACATGTGAGCAAAAGGCCAGCAAAAGGCCAGGAACCGTAAAA
AGGCCGCGTTGCTGGCGTTTTTCCATAGGCTCCGCCCCCCTGACGAGCATCACAAAAATCGACGCTCAAG
TCAGAGGTGGCGAAACCCGACAGGACTATAAAGATACCAGGCGTTTCCCCCTGGAAGCTCCCTCGTGCGC
TCTCCTGTTCCGACCCTGCCGCTTACCGGATACCTGTCCGCCTTTCTCCCTTCGGGAAGCGTGGCGCTTT
CTCAATGCTCACGCTGTAGGTATCTCAGTTCGGTGTAGGTCGTTCGCTCCAAGCTGGGCTGTGTGCACGA
ACCCCCCGTTCAGCCCGACCGCTGCGCCTTATCCGGTAACTATCGTCTTGAGTCCAACCCGGTAAGACAC
GACTTATCGCCACTGGCAGCAGCCACTGGTAACAGGATTAGCAGAGCGAGGTATGTAGGCGGTGCTACAG
AGTTCTTGAAGTGGTGGCCTAACTACGGCTACACTAGAAGGACAGTATTTGGTATCTGCGCTCTGCTGAA
GCCAGTTACCTTCGGAAAAAGAGTTGGTAGCTCTTGATCCGGCAAACAAACCACCGCTGGTAGCGGTGGT
TTTTTTGTTTGCAAGCAGCAGATTACGCGCAGAAAAAAAGGATCTCAAGAAGATCCTTTGATCTTTTCTA
CGGGGTCTGACGCTCAGTGGAACGAAAACTCACGTTAAGGGATTTTGGTCATGAGATTATCAAAAAGGAT
CTTCACCTAGATCCTTTTAAATTAAAAATGAAGTTTTAAATCAATCTAAAGTATATATGAGTAAACTTGG
TCTGACAGTTACCAATGCTTAATCAGTGAGGCACCTATCTCAGCGATCTGTCTATTTCGTTCATCCATAG
TTGCCTGACTCCCCGTCGTGTAGATAACTACGATACGGGAGGGCTTACCATCTGGCCCCAGTGCTGCAAT
GATACCGCGAGACCCACGCTCACCGGCTCCAGATTTATCAGCAATAAACCAGCCAGCCGGAAGGGCCGAG
CGCAGAAGTGGTCCTGCAACTTTATCCGCCTCCATCCAGTCTATTAATTGTTGCCGGGAAGCTAGAGTAA
GTAGTTCGCCAGTTAATAGTTTGCGCAACGTTGTTGCCATTGCTACAGGCATCGTGGTGTCACGCTCGTC
GTTTGGTATGGCTTCATTCAGCTCCGGTTCCCAACGATCAAGGCGAGTTACATGATCCCCCATGTTGTGC
AAAAAAGCGGTTAGCTCCTTCGGTCCTCCGATCGTTGTCAGAAGTAAGTTGGCCGCAGTGTTATCACTCA
TGGTTATGGCAGCACTGCATAATTCTCTTACTGTCATGCCATCCGTAAGATGCTTTTCTGTGACTGGTGA
GTACTCAACCAAGTCATTCTGAGAATAGTGTATGCGGCGACCGAGTTGCTCTTGCCCGGCGTCAATACGG
GATAATACCGCGCCACATAGCAGAACTTTAAAAGTGCTCATCATTGGAAAACGTTCTTCGGGGCGAAAAC
TCTCAAGGATCTTACCGCTGTTGAGATCCAGTTCGATGTAACCCACTCGTGCACCCAACTGATCTTCAGC
ATCTTTTACTTTCACCAGCGTTTCTGGGTGAGCAAAAACAGGAAGGCAAAATGCCGCAAAAAAGGGAATA
AGGGCGACACGGAAATGTTGAATACTCATACTCTTCCTTTTTCAATATTATTGAAGCATTTATCAGGGTT
ATTGTCTCATGAGCGGATACATATTTGAATGTATTTAGAAAAATAAACAAATAGGGGTTCCGCGCACATT
TCCCCGAAAAGTGCCACCTGACGTC
Features (pLannotate 1.2.2; 23 found; start..end, strand, type, name):
     36..80      -  misc_feature   bom (fragment): basis of mobility region from pBR322
    235..614     +  enhancer       CMV enhancer: human cytomegalovirus immediate early enhancer
    615..818     +  promoter       CMV promoter: human cytomegalovirus (CMV) immediate early promoter
    814..847     +  LTR            5' LTR (truncated) (fragment): truncated 5' long terminal repeat (LTR) from HIV-1
    863..881     +  promoter       T7 promoter: promoter for bacteriophage T7 RNA polymerase
    927..1484    +  CDS            Syp (fragment): SYPH_MOUSE - Experimental evidence at protein level: Swiss-Prot protein existence level 1. Possibly involved in structural functions as organizing other membrane components or in targeting the vesicles to the plasma membrane (By similarity). Involved in the regulation of short-term and long-term synaptic plasticity. From Mus musculus (Mouse).
   1503..2213    +  CDS            ecliptic pHluorin: pH-sensitive mutant of green fluorescent protein (Miesenböck et al., 1998) responds to a drop in pH with a gradual loss (eclipsing) of excitation at 475 nm, accompanied by a reduction of excitation at 395 nm
   2256..2405    +  CDS            SYPL1 (fragment): SYPL1_HUMAN - Also known as SYPL. Experimental evidence at protein level: Swiss-Prot protein existence level 1. From Homo sapiens (Human).
   2723..2740    +  CDS            capTEV™ (fragment): composite tag for in vivo biotinylation, TEV protease cleavage, and 6xHis tagging
   2790..3014    +  polyA_signal   bGH poly(A) signal: bovine growth hormone polyadenylation signal
   3018..3039    +  promoter       SV40 promoter (fragment): SV40 enhancer and early promoter
   3060..3488    +  rep_origin     f1 ori (sequence partly withheld): f1 bacteriophage origin of replication; arrow indicates direction of (+) strand synthesis
   3502..3832    +  promoter       SV40 promoter: SV40 enhancer and early promoter
   3899..4690    +  CDS            neo: KKA2_KLEPN - Also known as kan, nptII. Experimental evidence at protein level: Swiss-Prot protein existence level 1. Resistance to kanamycin, neomycin, paromomycin, ribostamycin, butirosin and gentamicin B. From Klebsiella pneumoniae.
   4714..4872    +  CDS            ble (fragment): BLE_KLEPN - Experimental evidence at protein level: Swiss-Prot protein existence level 1. Binding protein with a strong affinity to the bleomycin family of antibiotics. Binds to CL990; an antimitotic-antibiotic compound. From Klebsiella pneumoniae.
   4867..4988    +  polyA_signal   SV40 poly(A) signal: SV40 polyadenylation signal
   5061..5077    -  protein_bind   lac operator: The lac repressor binds to the lac operator to inhibit transcription in E. coli. This inhibition can be relieved by adding lactose or isopropyl-β-D-thiogalactopyranoside (IPTG). lac repressor encoded by lacI
   5085..5115    -  promoter       lac promoter: promoter for the E. coli lac operon
   5130..5151    -  protein_bind   CAP binding site: CAP binding activates transcription in the presence of cAMP. E. coli catabolite activator protein
   5164..5256    -  CDS            lacI (fragment): lac repressor; lacI; The lac repressor binds to the lac operator to inhibit transcription in E. coli. This inhibition can be relieved by adding lactose or isopropyl-β-D-thiogalactopyranoside (IPTG).
   5439..6027    -  rep_origin     ori: high-copy-number ColE1/pMB1/pBR322/pUC origin of replication
   6198..7058    -  CDS            AmpR: β-lactamase; bla; confers resistance to ampicillin, carbenicillin, and related antibiotics
   7059..7163    -  promoter       AmpR promoter: bla
