[The description below was written by a language model from this plasmid's Addgene catalogue record and pLannotate feature annotations shown in this document.]
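Description:
pcDNA3-SypHluorin 1x (S1x) is a 7,194-nt mammalian expression plasmid built on the Invitrogen pcDNA3 backbone. It is maintained in E. coli through a high-copy ColE1/pUC-type origin and an ampicillin resistance gene (β-lactamase with its own promoter). It also carries an f1 origin for single-stranded DNA production. For selection in mammalian cells, an SV40 early promoter drives a neomycin phosphotransferase gene followed by an SV40 poly(A) signal, which allows G418 selection of stable transfectants.

The payload is SypHluorin, rat synaptophysin (Syp) with a single copy of pHluorin inserted between residues 184 and 185, cloned between XhoI and BamHI sites. The feature table shows this arrangement: an N-terminal synaptophysin segment, then an ecliptic pHluorin coding sequence, then a downstream region whose start was matched only to a synaptophysin-like homologue. The automated annotation labels these pieces by mouse and human homologues, whereas the catalogue gives the species as rat. Expression is driven by the CMV immediate-early enhancer and promoter and terminated by the bovine growth hormone poly(A) signal, and a T7 promoter lies just upstream of the insert. The catalogue lists a C-terminal HA tag on the backbone, but no HA tag is annotated in the feature table. A short capTEV fragment, apparently a run of histidine codons, is annotated near the 3′ end of the insert region. A few other short hits, such as the HIV-1 LTR and ble fragments, are probably incidental matches.

Ecliptic pHluorin is a pH-sensitive GFP variant whose fluorescence is quenched at acidic pH. Fused to a synaptic vesicle protein, it reports vesicle exocytosis and subsequent reacidification. The associated publication used single-vesicle imaging to study pathways of synaptic vesicle retrieval.
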