Addgene plasmid #37003: pcDNA3-SypHluorin 1x (S1x)
Depositing lab: Stephen Heinemann & Yongling Zhu. Depositing organization: Salk Institute for Biological Studies. Publication: Two pathways of synaptic vesicle retrieval revealed by single-vesicle imaging. Zhu Y, Xu J, Heinemann SF. Neuron. 2009 Feb 12;61(3):397-411. 10.1016/j.neuron.2008.12.024 PubMed 19217377.
Backbone
  Vector backbone: pcDNA3
  Backbone manufacturer: Invitrogen
  Vector type: Mammalian Expression
  Selectable markers: Neomycin (select with G418)
Growth in bacteria
  Bacterial resistance: Ampicillin, 100 μg/mL
  Growth temperature: 37°C
  Growth strain: DH5alpha
  Copy number: High Copy
Gene/Insert
  Gene/Insert name: SypHluorin
  Species: R. norvegicus (rat)
  Mutation: One copy of pHluorin inserted at site 184-185
  Entrez Gene: Syp (a.k.a. Syp1)
  Promoter: CMV
  Tag / fusion protein: HA (C terminal on backbone)
  Cloning method: Restriction Enzyme; 5′ cloning site XhoI (not destroyed); 3′ cloning site BamHI (not destroyed)
  Sequencing primers: 5′ CMV fwd; 3′ BGH-rev
Terms and licenses: Academic/Nonprofit Terms; Industry Terms: Not Available to Industry
How to cite: pcDNA3-SypHluorin 1x (S1x) was a gift from Stephen Heinemann & Yongling Zhu (Addgene plasmid # 37003 ; http://n2t.net/addgene:37003 ; RRID:Addgene_37003)
