>Addgene plasmid #37003 | pcDNA3-SypHluorin 1x (S1x) | addgene partial sequence | sequence record 47814 | BGH-rev 5'-TAGAAGGCACAGTCGAGG-3'
GAGTTTTTGTTCTCGATAAGCTATCAGGCGTAATCGGGCACATCGTAAGGGTAGGCAGCTTGGTACCGAA
GCTTCGGATCCGACATCTGATTGGAGAAGGAGGTGGGCGCACCCTGTTGGCCGTAGCCTTGCTGCCCATA
GTCGCCCTGAGGCCCGTAGCCACCGCCACCGCCGCTGGCTGGCTGCCCGTAATCGGGTTGATAACCACCC
TGAGGCCCGTAGGAGTCCTGGGGCCCATAGCCTCCGGGGCCCTGCCCATAGCCCGCATCGCCGTAGGCAT
CGCCAGGAGCTGGTTGCTTTTCTGGGGCGCCTGGAGGTGCGCGCATGAATGGGGCGGCCCAGCCTGTCTC
CTTGAACACGAACCATAGGTTGCCAACCCAGAGCACCAGGTTCAGGAAGCCAAACACCACCGAGGTGTTG
AGTCCTGAAGTCACAGGGTCCCTCAGTTCCTTGCATGTGATTCGAGCTCCACCGGTTTTGTATAGTTCAT
CCATGCCATGTGTAATCCCAGCAGCTGTTACAAACTCAAGAAGGACCATGTGGTCTCTCTTTTCGTTGGG
ATCTTTCGAAAGAGTAGAAGTTGTAAACAGGTAATGGTTGTCTGGTAAAAGGACGGGCCCATCGCCAATT
GGAGTATTTTGTTGATAATGGTCTGCTAGTTGAACGCCTCCATCTTCAATGTTGTGTCTAATTTTGAAGT
