>Addgene plasmid #37003 | pcDNA3-SypHluorin 1x (S1x) | addgene partial sequence | sequence record 49302 | CMV-F 5'-CGCAAATGGGCGGTAGGCGTG-3'
ACCCACTGCTTACTGGCTTATCGAAATTAATACGACTCACTATAGGGAGACCCAAGCTGGCTAGCGTTTA
AACGGGCCCTCTAGACTCGAGCTCAAGCTTGCCACCATGGACGTGGTGAATCAGCTGGTGGCTGGGGGTC
AGTTCCGGGTGGTCAAGGAGCCCCTTGGCTTCGTGAAGGTGCTGCAGTGGGTCTTTGCCATCTTCGCCTT
TGCTACGTGCGGCAGCTACACCGGAGAGCTTCGGCTGAGCGTGGAGTGTGCCAACAAGACGGAGAGTGCC
CTCAACATCGAAGTCGAATTTGAGTACCCATTCAGGCTGCACCAAGTGTACTTTGATGCACCCTCCTGCG
TTAAAGGGGGCACTACCAAGATCTTCCTAGTTGGTGACTACTCCTCCTCGGCTGAATTCTTTGTCACCGT
GGCTGTGTTTGCCTTCCTCTACTCCATGGGGGCCCTGGCCACCTACATCTTCCTGCAGAACAAGTACCGA
GAGAACAACAAAGGGCCAATGATGGACTTCCTGGCCACAGCAGTGTTCGCTTTCATGTGGCTAGTTAGCT
CATCCGCCTGGGCCAAAGGCCTGTCCGATGTGAAGATGGCCACTGACCCAGAGAACATTATCAAGGAGAT
GCCTATGTGCCGCCAGACAGATCTAGCCACCATGGGAAGTAAAGGAGAAGAACTTTTCACTGGAGTTGTC
CCAATTCTTGTTGAATTAGATGGTGATGTTAATGGGCACAAATTTTCTGTCAGTGGAGAGGGTGAAGGTG
ATGCAACATACGGAAA
